>Addgene plasmid #21039 | pmEGFP_a_tubulin_C1 | addgene full sequence | sequence record 318516 | Addgene NGS Result
CGTTACATAACTTACGGTAAATGGCCCGCCTGGCTGACCGCCCAACGACCCCCGCCCATTGACGTCAATA
ATGACGTATGTTCCCATAGTAACGCCAATAGGGACTTTCCATTGACGTCAATGGGTGGAGTATTTACGGT
AAACTGCCCACTTGGCAGTACATCAAGTGTATCATATGCCAAGTACGCCCCCTATTGACGTCAATGACGG
TAAATGGCCCGCCTGGCATTATGCCCAGTACATGACCTTATGGGACTTTCCTACTTGGCAGTACATCTAC
GTATTAGTCATCGCTATTACCATGGTGATGCGGTTTTGGCAGTACATCAATGGGCGTGGATAGCGGTTTG
ACTCACGGGGATTTCCAAGTCTCCACCCCATTGACGTCAATGGGAGTTTGTTTTGGCACCAAAATCAACG
GGACTTTCCAAAATGTCGTAACAACTCCGCCCCATTGACGCAAATGGGCGGTAGGCGTGTACGGTGGGAG
GTCTATATAAGCAGAGCTGGTTTAGTGAACCGTCAGATCCGCTAGCGCTACCGGTCGCCACCATGGTGAG
CAAGGGCGAGGAGCTGTTCACCGGGGTGGTGCCCATCCTGGTCGAGCTGGACGGCGACGTAAACGGCCAC
AAGTTCAGCGTGTCCGGCGAGGGCGAGGGCGATGCCACCTACGGCAAGCTGACCCTGAAGTTCATCTGCA
CCACCGGCAAGCTGCCCGTGCCCTGGCCCACCCTCGTGACCACCCTGACCTACGGCGTGCAGTGCTTCAG
CCGCTACCCCGACCACATGAAGCAGCACGACTTCTTCAAGTCCGCCATGCCCGAAGGCTACGTCCAGGAG
CGCACCATCTTCTTCAAGGACGACGGCAACTACAAGACCCGCGCCGAGGTGAAGTTCGAGGGCGACACCC
TGGTGAACCGCATCGAGCTGAAGGGCATCGACTTCAAGGAGGACGGCAACATCCTGGGGCACAAGCTGGA
GTACAACTACAACAGCCACAACGTCTATATCATGGCCGACAAGCAGAAGAACGGCATCAAGGTGAACTTC
AAGATCCGCCACAACATCGAGGACGGCAGCGTGCAGCTCGCCGACCACTACCAGCAGAACACCCCCATCG
GCGACGGCCCCGTGCTGCTGCCCGACAACCACTACCTGAGCACCCAGTCCGCCCTGAGCAAAGACCCCAA
CGAGAAGCGCGATCACATGGTCCTTAAGGAGTTCGTGACCGCCGCCGGGATCACTCTCGGCATGGACGAG
CTGTACAAGTCCGGACTCAGATCTCGAGTGCGTGAGTGCATCTCCATCCACGTTGGCCAGGCTGGTGTCC
AGATTGGCAATGCCTGCTGGGAGCTCTACTGCCTGGAACACGGCATCCAGCCCGATGGCCAGATGCCAAG
TGACAAGACCATTGGGGGAGGAGATGACTCCTTCAACACCTTCTTCAGTGAGACGGGCGCTGGCAAGCAC
GTGCCCCGGGCTGTGTTTGTAGACTTGGAACCCACAGTCATTGATGAAGTTCGCACTGGCACCTACCGCC
AGCTCTTCCACCCTGAGCAGCTCATCACAGGCAAGGAAGATGCTGCCAATAACTATGCCCGAGGGCACTA
CACCATTGGCAAGGAGATCATTGACCTTGTGTTGGACCGAATTCGCAAGCTGGCTGACCAGTGCACCGGT
CTTCAGGGCTTCTTGGTTTTCCACAGCTTTGGTGGGGGAACTGGTTCTGGGTTCACCTCCCTGCTCATGG
AACGTCTCTCAGTTGATTATGGCAAGAAGTCCAAGCTGGAGTTCTCCATTTACCCAGCACCCCAGGTTTC
CACAGCTGTAGTTGAGCCCTACAACTCCATCCTCACCACCCACACCACCCTGGAGCACTCTGATTGTGCC
TTCATGGTAGACAATGAGGCCATCTATGACATCTGTCGTAGAAACCTCGATATCGAGCGCCCAACCTACA
CTAACCTTAACCGCCTTATTAGCCAGATTGTGTCCTCCATCACTGCTTCCCTGAGATTTGATGGAGCCCT
GAATGTTGACCTGACAGAATTCCAGACCAACCTGGTGCCCTACCCCCGCATCCACTTCCCTCTGGCCACA
TATGCCCCTGTCATCTCTGCTGAGAAAGCCTACCATGAACAGCTTTCTGTAGCAGAGATCACCAATGCTT
GCTTTGAGCCAGCCAACCAGATGGTGAAATGTGACCCTCGCCATGGTAAATACATGGCTTGCTGCCTGTT
GTACCGTGGTGACGTGGTTCCCAAAGATGTCAATGCTGCCATTGCCACCATCAAAACCAAGCGCAGCATC
CAGTTTGTGGATTGGTGCCCCACTGGCTTCAAGGTTGGCATCAACTACCAGCCTCCCACTGTGGTGCCTG
GTGGAGACCTGGCCAAGGTACAGAGAGCTGTGTGCATGCTGAGCAACACCACAGCCATTGCTGAGGCCTG
GGCTCGCCTGGACCACAAGTTTGACCTGATGTATGCCAAGCGTGCCTTTGTTCACTGGTACGTGGGTGAG
GGGATGGAGGAAGGCGAGTTTTCAGAGGCCCGTGAAGATATGGCTGCCCTTGAGAAGGATTATGAGGAGG
TTGGTGTGGATTCTGTTGAAGGAGAGGGTGAGGAAGAAGGAGAGGAATACTAAGGATCCACCGGATCTAG
ATAACTGATCATAATCAGCCATACCACATTTGTAGAGGTTTTACTTGCTTTAAAAAACCTCCCACACCTC
CCCCTGAACCTGAAACATAAAATGAATGCAATTGTTGTTGTTAACTTGTTTATTGCAGCTTATAATGGTT
ACAAATAAAGCAATAGCATCACAAATTTCACAAATAAAGCATTTTTTTCACTGCATTCTAGTTGTGGTTT
GTCCAAACTCATCAATGTATCTTAACGCGTAAATTGTAAGCGTTAATATTTTGTTAAAATTCGCGTTAAA
TTTTTGTTAAATCAGCTCATTTTTTAACCAATAGGCCGAAATCGGCAAAATCCCTTATAAATCAAAAGAA
TAGACCGAGATAGGGT
[37 nt withheld, positions 3027-3063]
AAAGAACGTGGACTCCAACGTCAAAGG
[49 nt withheld, positions 3091-3139]
T
[91 nt withheld, positions 3141-3231]
G
[124 nt withheld, positions 3233-3356]
CAGGTGGCACTTTTCGGGGAAATGTGCGCGGAACCCCTATTTGTTTATTTTTCTAAATACATTCAAATAT
GTATCCGCTCATGAGACAATAACCCTGATAAATGCTTCAATAATATTGAAAAAGGAAGAGTCCTGAGGCG
GAAAGAACCAGCTGTGGAATGTGTGTCAGTTAGGGTGTGGAAAGTCCCCAGGCTCCCCAGCAGGCAGAAG
TATGCAAAGCATGCATCTCAATTAGTCAGCAACCAGGTGTGGAAAGTCCCCAGGCTCCCCAGCAGGCAGA
AGTATGCAAAGCATGCATCTCAATTAGTCAGCAACCATAGTCCCGCCCCTAACTCCGCCCATCCCGCCCC
TAACTCCGCCCAGTTCCGCCCATTCTCCGCCCCATGGCTGACTAATTTTTTTTATTTATGCAGAGGCCGA
GGCCGCCTCGGCCTCTGAGCTATTCCAGAAGTAGTGAGGAGGCTTTTTTGGAGGCCTAGGCTTTTGCAAA
GATCGATCAAGAGACAGGATGAGGATCGTTTCGCATGATTGAACAAGATGGATTGCACGCAGGTTCTCCG
GCCGCTTGGGTGGAGAGGCTATTCGGCTATGACTGGGCACAACAGACAATCGGCTGCTCTGATGCCGCCG
TGTTCCGGCTGTCAGCGCAGGGGCGCCCGGTTCTTTTTGTCAAGACCGACCTGTCCGGTGCCCTGAATGA
ACTGCAAGACGAGGCAGCGCGGCTATCGTGGCTGGCCACGACGGGCGTTCCTTGCGCAGCTGTGCTCGAC
GTTGTCACTGAAGCGGGAAGGGACTGGCTGCTATTGGGCGAAGTGCCGGGGCAGGATCTCCTGTCATCTC
ACCTTGCTCCTGCCGAGAAAGTATCCATCATGGCTGATGCAATGCGGCGGCTGCATACGCTTGATCCGGC
TACCTGCCCATTCGACCACCAAGCGAAACATCGCATCGAGCGAGCACGTACTCGGATGGAAGCCGGTCTT
GTCGATCAGGATGATCTGGACGAAGAGCATCAGGGGCTCGCGCCAGCCGAACTGTTCGCCAGGCTCAAGG
CGAGCATGCCCGACGGCGAGGATCTCGTCGTGACCCATGGCGATGCCTGCTTGCCGAATATCATGGTGGA
AAATGGCCGCTTTTCTGGATTCATCGACTGTGGCCGGCTGGGTGTGGCGGACCGCTATCAGGACATAGCG
TTGGCTACCCGTGATATTGCTGAAGAGCTTGGCGGCGAATGGGCTGACCGCTTCCTCGTGCTTTACGGTA
TCGCCGCTCCCGATTCGCAGCGCATCGCCTTCTATCGCCTTCTTGACGAGTTCTTCTGAGCGGGACTCTG
GGGTTCGAAATGACCGACCAAGCGACGCCCAACCTGCCATCACGAGATTTCGATTCCACCGCCGCCTTCT
ATGAAAGGTTGGGCTTCGGAATCGTTTTCCGGGACGCCGGCTGGATGATCCTCCAGCGCGGGGATCTCAT
GCTGGAGTTCTTCGCCCACCCTAGGGGGAGGCTAACTGAAACACGGAAGGAGACAATACCGGAAGGAACC
CGCGCTATGACGGCAATAAAAAGACAGAATAAAACGCACGGTGTTGGGTCGTTTGTTCATAAACGCGGGG
TTCGGTCCCAGGGCTGGCACTCTGTCGATACCCCACCGAGACCCCATTGGGGCCAATACGCCCGCGTTTC
TTCCTTTTCCCCACCCCACCCCCCAAGTTCGGGTGAAGGCCCAGGGCTCGCAGCCAACGTCGGGGCGGCA
GGCCCTGCCATAGCCTCAGGTTACTCATATATACTTTAGATTGATTTAAAACTTCATTTTTAATTTAAAA
GGATCTAGGTGAAGATCCTTTTTGATAATCTCATGACCAAAATCCCTTAACGTGAGTTTTCGTTCCACTG
AGCGTCAGACCCCGTAGAAAAGATCAAAGGATCTTCTTGAGATCCTTTTTTTCTGCGCGTAATCTGCTGC
TTGCAAACAAAAAAACCACCGCTACCAGCGGTGGTTTGTTTGCCGGATCAAGAGCTACCAACTCTTTTTC
CGAAGGTAACTGGCTTCAGCAGAGCGCAGATACCAAATACTGTTCTTCTAGTGTAGCCGTAGTTAGGCCA
CCACTTCAAGAACTCTGTAGCACCGCCTACATACCTCGCTCTGCTAATCCTGTTACCAGTGGCTGCTGCC
AGTGGCGATAAGTCGTGTCTTACCGGGTTGGACTCAAGACGATAGTTACCGGATAAGGCGCAGCGGTCGG
GCTGAACGGGGGGTTCGTGCACACAGCCCAGCTTGGAGCGAACGACCTACACCGAACTGAGATACCTACA
GCGTGAGCTATGAGAAAGCGCCACGCTTCCCGAAGGGAGAAAGGCGGACAGGTATCCGGTAAGCGGCAGG
GTCGGAACAGGAGAGCGCACGAGGGAGCTTCCAGGGGGAAACGCCTGGTATCTTTATAGTCCTGTCGGGT
TTCGCCACCTCTGACTTGAGCGTCGATTTTTGTGATGCTCGTCAGGGGGGCGGAGCCTATGGAAAAACGC
CAGCAACGCGGCCTTTTTACGGTTCCTGGCCTTTTGCTGGCCTTTTGCTCACATGTTCTTTCCTGCGTTA
TCCCCTGATTCTGTGGATAACCGTATTACCGCCATGCATTAGTTATTAATAGTAATCAATTACGGGGTCA
TTAGTTCATAGCCCATATATGGAGTTCCG
Features (pLannotate 1.2.2; 16 found; start..end, strand, type, name):
      1..304     +  enhancer       CMV enhancer: human cytomegalovirus immediate early enhancer
    305..508     +  promoter       CMV promoter: human cytomegalovirus (CMV) immediate early promoter
    553..1269    +  CDS            EGFP: EGFP is a basic (constitutively fluorescent) green fluorescent protein published in 1996, derived from Aequorea victoria. It is reported to be a rapidly-maturing weak dimer with moderate acid sensitivity.
   1270..1288    +  misc_feature   MCS (fragment): multiple cloning site
   1291..2640    +  CDS            TBA1B_BOVIN: Experimental evidence at protein level: Swiss-Prot protein existence level 1. Tubulin is the major constituent of microtubules. It binds two moles of GTP, one at an exchangeable site on the beta chain and one at a non-exchangeable site on the alpha chain. From Bos taurus (Bovine).
   2666..2750    +  CDS            large T antigen (fragment): large T antigen from SV40 (simian virus 40)
   2773..2894    +  polyA_signal   SV40 poly(A) signal: SV40 polyadenylation signal
   2928..3356    -  rep_origin     f1 ori (sequence partly withheld): f1 bacteriophage origin of replication; arrow indicates direction of (+) strand synthesis
   3383..3487    +  promoter       AmpR promoter: bla
   3489..3846    +  promoter       SV40 promoter: SV40 enhancer and early promoter
   3881..4675    +  CDS            NeoR/KanR: aminoglycoside phosphotransferase from Tn5; aph(3')-II (or nptII); confers resistance to neomycin, kanamycin, and G418 (Geneticin®)
   4696..4848    +  CDS            ble (fragment): BLE_KLEPN - Experimental evidence at protein level: Swiss-Prot protein existence level 1. Binding protein with a strong affinity to the bleomycin family of antibiotics. Binds to CL990; an antimitotic-antibiotic compound. From Klebsiella pneumoniae.
   4907..4954    +  polyA_signal   HSV TK poly(A) signal: herpes simplex virus thymidine kinase polyadenylation signal (Cole and Stacy, 1985)
   5045..5061    -  polyA_signal   bGH poly(A) signal (fragment): bovine growth hormone polyadenylation signal
   5283..5871    +  rep_origin     ori: high-copy-number ColE1/pMB1/pBR322/pUC origin of replication
   5986..6045    +  enhancer       CMV enhancer (fragment): human cytomegalovirus immediate early enhancer
