[The description below was written by a language model from this plasmid's Addgene catalogue record and pLannotate feature annotations shown in this document.]
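Description:
pmEGFP_a_tubulin_C1 is a mammalian expression plasmid built on the pmEGFP_C1 backbone, a C1-type fluorescent-protein fusion vector in which the gene of interest is placed downstream of, and in frame with, the fluorescent protein. It replicates in E. coli at high copy from a ColE1/pUC-type origin and also carries an f1 phage origin. A single NeoR/KanR (Tn5 aminoglycoside phosphotransferase) cassette serves both hosts. The bacterial bla promoter drives it for kanamycin selection in bacteria, and the adjacent SV40 enhancer/early promoter, with an HSV TK polyadenylation signal, drives it for G418 selection of stably transfected mammalian cells.

The payload is human alpha-tubulin (TUBA1B), cloned between BsrGI and BamHI sites and fused at its N terminus to mEGFP through a short stretch of residual multiple cloning site. The name implies the monomeric form of EGFP, although the feature table annotates the reporter simply as EGFP. Expression is controlled by the human CMV immediate early enhancer and promoter, and the transcript is terminated by the SV40 poly(A) signal. The automated annotation labels the tubulin reading frame by its best match to the bovine TBA1B protein. This most likely reflects the very high conservation of alpha-tubulin across mammals rather than a conflict with the catalogue's human assignment. The small large T antigen, ble and bGH poly(A) fragments appear to be incidental partial matches in the backbone rather than functional elements.

The fusion protein incorporates into microtubules, so the construct is suited to fluorescent labelling of the microtubule cytoskeleton in live mammalian cells, either transiently or in stable lines. The associated publication concerns an Aurora B-dependent abscission checkpoint, which is consistent with its use for imaging spindle and midbody microtubules during cell division.
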