Addgene plasmid #21039: pmEGFP_a_tubulin_C1
Depositing lab: Daniel Gerlich. Depositing organization: ETH Zurich (Swiss Federal Institute of Technology). Publication: Aurora B-mediated abscission checkpoint protects against tetraploidization. Steigemann P, Wurzenberger C, Schmitz MH, Held M, Guizetti J, Maar S, Gerlich DW. Cell. 2009 Feb 6. 136(3):473-84. 10.1016/j.cell.2008.12.020 PubMed 19203582.
Backbone
  Vector backbone: pmEGFP_C1
  Backbone size w/o insert (bp): 4684
  Vector type: Mammalian Expression
  Selectable markers: Neomycin (select with G418)
Growth in bacteria
  Bacterial resistance: Kanamycin, 50 μg/mL
  Growth temperature: 37°C
  Growth strain: DH5alpha
  Copy number: High Copy
Gene/Insert
  Gene/Insert name: alpha Tubulin (alt name: TUBA1B)
  Species: H. sapiens (human)
  Insert size (bp): 1361
  Entrez Gene: TUBA1B (a.k.a. K-ALPHA-1)
  Promoter: CMV
  Tag / fusion protein: pmEGFP (N terminal on insert)
  Cloning method: Restriction Enzyme; 5′ cloning site BsrGI (unknown if destroyed); 3′ cloning site BamHI (unknown if destroyed)
  Sequencing primers: 5′ CMV-F; 3′ BGH-rev
Terms and licenses: Academic/Nonprofit Terms; Industry Terms: Not Available to Industry
How to cite: pmEGFP_a_tubulin_C1 was a gift from Daniel Gerlich (Addgene plasmid # 21039 ; http://n2t.net/addgene:21039 ; RRID:Addgene_21039)
